Addgene plasmid #154702: pEPYC1CB0444
Purpose: MoClo Level 1 luciferase reporter
Depositing lab: Nicola Patron. Depositing organization: Earlham Institute. Publication: Rational design of minimal synthetic promoters for plants. Cai YM, Kallam K, Tidd H, Gendarini G, Salzman A, Patron NJ. Nucleic Acids Res. 2020 Aug 28. pii: 5897334. doi: 10.1093/nar/gkaa682. PubMed 32856047.
Backbone
  Vector backbone: pICH47732
  Vector type: Synthetic Biology
Growth in bacteria
  Bacterial resistance: Ampicillin, 100 μg/mL
  Growth temperature: 37°C
  Growth strain: NEB Stable
  Copy number: High Copy
Gene/Insert
  Gene/Insert name: MinSyn_021 Firefly luciferase expression cassette [MinSyn_021::TMV::LucF::Flag::ocsT]
  Species: Synthetic
  Cloning method: Restriction Enzyme; 5′ cloning site BsaI (destroyed during cloning); 3′ cloning site BsaI (destroyed during cloning)
Terms and licenses: Academic/Nonprofit Terms; Industry Terms: Not Available to Industry
Depositor comments: Please visit https://www.biorxiv.org/content/10.1101/2020.05.14.095406v1 for bioRxiv preprint.
How to cite: pEPYC1CB0444 was a gift from Nicola Patron (Addgene plasmid # 154702 ; http://n2t.net/addgene:154702 ; RRID:Addgene_154702)
