[The description below was written by a language model from this plasmid's Addgene catalogue record and pLannotate feature annotations shown in this document.]
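Description:
pEPYC1CB0444 is a MoClo (Golden Gate) Level 1 plant expression construct built in the pICH47732 acceptor backbone, a binary-type vector of about 7 kb. The backbone carries nopaline-type left and right T-DNA border repeats flanking the cargo, so the cassette lies within a T-DNA that could be transferred by Agrobacterium. For propagation it combines a high-copy ColE1/pUC origin for E. coli with the broad-host-range incP oriV and its trfA replication initiator, which support maintenance in Agrobacterium. Selection in bacteria is by ampicillin/carbenicillin through the bla gene under its native promoter. A very short TetR fragment is also annotated and appears to be a backbone remnant rather than a functional element. The insert was assembled through BsaI sites that were destroyed during cloning, as is usual for Level 1 assembly.

The payload is a single synthetic transcription unit, MinSyn_021::TMV::LucF::Flag::ocsT. MinSyn_021, a rationally designed minimal synthetic plant promoter, is not picked up by the automated annotation but would occupy the region between the left border and the TMV Ω leader. The Ω sequence acts as a 5′ translational enhancer upstream of the firefly luciferase (luc+) coding sequence. According to the insert name, luciferase carries a C-terminal Flag tag, though the tag is not separately annotated. Transcription ends at the octopine synthase terminator.

The construct serves as a luciferase reporter for measuring the strength and behaviour of the MinSyn_021 promoter in plant cells. The record does not specify the assay system or any normalisation control.
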