Features (pLannotate 1.2.2; 11 found; start..end, strand, type, name):
     42..66      +  misc_feature   RB T-DNA repeat: right border repeat from nopaline C58 T-DNA
    178..198     -  CDS            TetR (fragment): tetracycline resistance regulatory protein; tetR
    225..1370    -  CDS            trfA: TRFA_ECOLX - Experimental evidence at protein level: Swiss-Prot protein existence level 1. Also involved in plasmid copy number control, promoting intermolecular coupling of protein bound iterons at oriV, which inhibits replication initiation. From Escherichia coli.
   1706..2294    -  rep_origin     ori: high-copy-number ColE1/pMB1/pBR322/pUC origin of replication
   2465..3325    -  CDS            AmpR: β-lactamase; bla; confers resistance to ampicillin, carbenicillin, and related antibiotics
   3326..3430    -  promoter       AmpR promoter: bla
   3517..4148    -  rep_origin     oriV: incP origin of replication
   4240..4264    +  misc_feature   LB T-DNA repeat: left border repeat from nopaline C58 T-DNA
   4505..4560    +  misc_feature   TMV Ω: translational enhancer from the tobacco mosaic virus 5'-leader sequence (Gallie et al., 1988)
   4562..6211    +  CDS            luciferase: firefly luciferase; luc+; enhanced luc+ version of the luciferase gene
   6309..7016    +  terminator     OCS terminator: octopine synthase terminator
>Addgene plasmid #154702 | pEPYC1CB0444 | depositor full sequence | sequence record 299636 | pEPYC1CB0444 sequence 7023 bps
GCAATTGTCTTCTGCACGAAGTGGTTTAAACTATCAGTGTTTGACAGGATATATTGGCGGGTAAACCTAA
GAGAAAAGAGCGTTTATTAGAATAATCGGATATTTAAAAGGGCGTGAAAAGGTTTATCCGTTCGTCCATT
TGTATGTGCATGCCAACCACAGGGTTCCCCAGATCAGGCGCTGGCTGCTGAACCCCCAGCCGGAACTGAC
CCCACAAGGCCCTAGCGTTTGCAATGCACCAGGTCATCATTGACCCAGGCGTGTTCCACCAGGCCGCTGC
CTCGCAACTCTTCGCAGGCTTCGCCGACCTGCTCGCGCCACTTCTTCACGCGGGTGGAATCCGATCCGCA
CATGAGGCGGAAGGTTTCCAGCTTGAGCGGGTACGGCTCCCGGTGCGAGCTGAAATAGTCGAACATCCGT
CGGGCCGTCGGCGACAGCTTGCGGTACTTCTCCCATATGAATTTCGTGTAGTGGTCGCCAGCAAACAGCA
CGACGATTTCCTCGTCGATCAGGACCTGGCAACGGGACGTTTTCTTGCCACGGTCCAGGACGCGGAAGCG
GTGCAGCAGCGACACCGATTCCAGGTGCCCAACGCGGTCGGACGTGAAGCCCATCGCCGTCGCCTGTAGG
CGCGACAGGCATTCCTCGGCCTTCGTGTAATACCGGCCATTGATCGACCAGCCCAGGTCCTGGCAAAGCT
CGTAGAACGTGAAGGTGATCGGCTCGCCGATAGGGGTGCGCTTCGCGTACTCCAACACCTGCTGCCACAC
CAGTTCGTCATCGTCGGCCCGCAGCTCGACGCCGGTGTAGGTGATCTTCACGTCCTTGTTGACGTGGAAA
ATGACCTTGTTTTGCAGCGCCTCGCGCGGGATTTTCTTGTTGCGCGTGGTGAACAGGGCAGAGCGGGCCG
TGTCGTTTGGCATCGCTCGCATCGTGTCCGGCCACGGCGCAATATCGAACAAGGAAAGCTGCATTTCCTT
GATCTGCTGCTTCGTGTGTTTCAGCAACGCGGCCTGCTTGGCCTCGCTGACCTGTTTTGCCAGGTCCTCG
CCGGCGGTTTTTCGCTTCTTGGTCGTCATAGTTCCTCGCGTGTCGATGGTCATCGACTTCGCCAAACCTG
CCGCCTCCTGTTCAAGACGACGCGAACGCTCCACGGCGGCCGATGGCGCGGGCAGGGCAGGGGGAGCCAG
TTGCACGCTGTCGCGCTCGATCTTGGCCGTAGCTTGCTGGACCATCGAGCCGACGGACTGGAAGGTTTCG
CGGGGCGCACGCATGACGGTGCGGCTTGCGATGGTTTCGGCATCCTCGGCGGAAAACCCCGCGTCGATCA
GTTCTTGCCTGTATGCCTTCCGGTCAAACGTCCGATTCATTCACCCTCCTTGCGGGATTGCCCCGACTCA
CGCCGGGGCAATGTGCCCTTATTCCTGATTTGACCCGCCTGGTGCCTTGGTGTCCAGATAATCCACCTTA
TCGGCAATGAAGTCGGTCCCGTAGACCGTCTGGCCGTCCTTCTCGTACTTGGTATTCCGAATCTTGCCCT
GCACGAATACCAGCGACCCCTTGCCCAAATACTTGCCGTGGGCCTCGGCCTGAGAGCCAAAACACTTGAT
GCGGAAGAAGTCGGTGCGCTCCTGCTTGTCGCCGGCATCGTTGCGCCACATCTAGGATCTGCCAGGAACC
GTAAAAAGGCCGCGTTGCTGGCGTTTTTCCATAGGCTCCGCCCCCCTGACGAGCATCACAAAAATCGACG
CTCAAGTCAGAGGTGGCGAAACCCGACAGGACTATAAAGATACCAGGCGTTTCCCCCTGGAAGCTCCCTC
GTGCGCTCTCCTGTTCCGACCCTGCCGCTTACCGGATACCTGTCCGCCTTTCTCCCTTCGGGAAGCGTGG
CGCTTTCTCATAGCTCACGCTGTAGGTATCTCAGTTCGGTGTAGGTCGTTCGCTCCAAGCTGGGCTGTGT
GCACGAACCCCCCGTTCAGCCCGACCGCTGCGCCTTATCCGGTAACTATCGTCTTGAGTCCAACCCGGTA
AGACACGACTTATCGCCACTGGCAGCAGCCACTGGTAACAGGATTAGCAGAGCGAGGTATGTAGGCGGTG
CTACAGAGTTCTTGAAGTGGTGGCCTAACTACGGCTACACTAGAAGAACAGTATTTGGTATCTGCGCTCT
GCTGAAGCCAGTTACCTTCGGAAAAAGAGTTGGTAGCTCTTGATCCGGCAAACAAACCACCGCTGGTAGC
GGTGGTTTTTTTGTTTGCAAGCAGCAGATTACGCGCAGAAAAAAAGGATCTCAAGAAGATCCTTTGATCT
TTTCTACGGGGTCTGACGCTCAGTGGAACGAAAACTCACGTTAAGGGATTTTGGTCATGAGATTATCAAA
AAGGATCTTCACCTAGATCCTTTTAAATTAAAAATGAAGTTTTAAATCAATCTAAAGTATATATGAGTAA
ACTTGGTCTGACAGTTACCAATGCTTAATCAGTGAGGCACCTATCTCAGCGATCTGTCTATTTCGTTCAT
CCATAGTTGCCTGACTCCCCGTCGTGTAGATAACTACGATACGGGAGGGCTTACCATCTGGCCCCAGTGC
TGCAATGATACCGCGAGAACCACGCTCACCGGCTCCAGATTTATCAGCAATAAACCAGCCAGCCGGAAGG
GCCGAGCGCAGAAGTGGTCCTGCAACTTTATCCGCCTCCATCCAGTCTATTAATTGTTGCCGGGAAGCTA
GAGTAAGTAGTTCGCCAGTTAATAGTTTGCGCAACGTTGTTGCCATTGCTACAGGCATCGTGGTGTCACG
CTCGTCGTTTGGTATGGCTTCATTCAGCTCCGGTTCCCAACGATCAAGGCGAGTTACATGATCCCCCATG
TTGTGCAAAAAAGCGGTTAGCTCCTTCGGTCCTCCGATCGTTGTCAGAAGTAAGTTGGCCGCAGTGTTAT
CACTCATGGTTATGGCAGCACTGCATAATTCTCTTACTGTCATGCCATCCGTAAGATGCTTTTCTGTGAC
TGGTGAGTACTCAACCAAGTCATTCTGAGAATAGTGTATGCGGCGACCGAGTTGCTCTTGCCCGGCGTCA
ATACGGGATAATACCGCGCCACATAGCAGAACTTTAAAAGTGCTCATCATTGGAAAACGTTCTTCGGGGC
GAAAACTCTCAAGGATCTTACCGCTGTTGAGATCCAGTTCGATGTAACCCACTCGTGCACCCAACTGATC
TTCAGCATCTTTTACTTTCACCAGCGTTTCTGGGTGAGCAAAAACAGGAAGGCAAAATGCCGCAAAAAAG
GGAATAAGGGCGACACGGAAATGTTGAATACTCATACTCTTCCTTTTTCAATATTATTGAAGCATTTATC
AAGGTTATTGTCTCATGAGCGGATACATATTTGAATGTATTTAGAAAAATAAACAAATAGGGGTTCCGCG
CACGAATTGGCCAGCGCTGCCATTTTTGGGGTGAGGCCGTTCGCGGCCGAGGGGCGCAGCCCCTGGGGGG
ATGGGAGGCCCGCGTTAGCGGGCCGGGAGGGTTCGAGAAGGGGGGGCACCCCCCTTCGGCGTGCGCGGTC
ACGCGCACAGGGCGCAGCCCTGGTTAAAAACAAGGTTTATAAATATTGGTTTAAAAGCAGGTTAAAAGAC
AGGTTAGCGGTGGCCGAAAAACGGGCGGAAACCCTTGCAAATGCTGGATTTTCTGCCTGTGGACAGCCCC
TCAAATGTCAATAGGTGCGCCCCTCATCTGTCAGCACTCTGCCCCTCAAGTGTCAAGGATCGCGCCCCTC
ATCTGTCAGTAGTCGCGCCCCTCAAGTGTCAATACCGCAGGGCACTTATCCCCAGGCTTGTCCACATCAT
CTGTGGGAAACTCGCGTAAAATCAGGCGTTTTCGCCGATTTGCGAGGCTGGCCAGCTCCACGTCGCCGGC
CGAAATCGAGCCTGCCCCTCATCTGTCAACGCCGCGCCGGGTGAGTCGGCCCCTCAAGTGTCAACGTCCG
CCCCTCATCTGTCAGTGAGGGCCAAGTTTTCCGCGAGGTATCCACAACGCCGGCGGCCGCGGTGTCTCGC
ACACGGCTTCGACGGCGTTTCTGGCGCGTTTGCAGGGCCATAGACGGCCGCCAGCCCAGCGGCGAGGGCA
ACCAGCCCGGTGAGCGTCGCAAAGGAGATCCTGATCTGACTGATGGGCTGCCTGTATCGAGTGGTGATTT
TGTGCCGAGCTGCCGGTCGGGGAGCTGTTGGCTGGCTGGTGGCAGGATATATTGTGGTGTAAACAAATTG
ACGCTTAGACAACTTAATAACACATTGCGGACGTTTTTAATGTACTGGGGTGGATGCAGTGGGCCCCACT
CTGTGAAGACAATGCCGAATTCGGATCCGGAGGGAGGCGTGTCGTTTTAGTGAGGTGAAGCATCTTCCTG
AAGCATCTTCCTGAAGCATCTTCCCTATATAAGGTTTTGCTATTCATTGAAAGCAGTAGTGACTGATTTG
TATATAATGTACTGTATTTTTACAACAATTACCAACAACAACAAACAACAAACAACATTACAATTACTAT
TTACAATTACAATGGAGGACGCCAAAAACATAAAGAAAGGCCCGGCGCCATTCTATCCGCTGGAAGATGG
AACCGCTGGAGAGCAACTGCATAAGGCTATGAAGAGATACGCCCTGGTTCCTGGAACAATTGCTTTTACA
GATGCACATATCGAGGTGGACATCACTTACGCTGAGTACTTCGAAATGTCCGTTCGGTTGGCAGAAGCTA
TGAAACGATATGGGCTGAATACAAATCACAGAATCGTCGTATGCAGTGAAAACTCTCTTCAATTCTTTAT
GCCGGTGTTGGGCGCGTTATTTATCGGAGTTGCAGTTGCGCCCGCGAACGACATTTATAATGAACGTGAA
TTGCTCAACAGTATGGGCATTTCGCAGCCTACCGTGGTGTTCGTTTCCAAAAAGGGGTTGCAAAAAATTT
TGAACGTGCAAAAAAAGCTCCCAATCATCCAAAAAATTATTATCATGGATTCTAAAACGGATTACCAGGG
ATTTCAGTCGATGTACACGTTCGTCACATCTCATCTACCTCCCGGTTTTAATGAATACGATTTTGTGCCA
GAGTCCTTCGATAGGGACAAGACAATTGCACTGATCATGAACTCCTCTGGATCTACTGGTCTGCCTAAAG
GTGTCGCTCTGCCTCATAGAACTGCCTGCGTGAGATTCTCGCATGCCAGAGATCCTATTTTTGGCAATCA
AATCATTCCGGATACTGCGATTTTAAGTGTTGTTCCATTCCATCACGGTTTTGGAATGTTTACTACACTC
GGATATTTGATATGTGGATTTCGAGTCGTCTTAATGTATAGATTTGAAGAAGAACTGTTTCTGAGGAGCC
TTCAGGATTACAAGATTCAAAGTGCGCTGCTGGTGCCAACCCTATTCTCCTTCTTCGCCAAAAGCACTCT
GATTGACAAATACGATTTATCTAATTTACACGAAATTGCTTCTGGTGGCGCTCCCCTCTCTAAGGAAGTC
GGGGAAGCGGTTGCCAAGAGGTTCCATCTGCCAGGTATCAGGCAAGGATATGGGCTCACTGAGACTACAT
CAGCTATTCTGATTACACCCGAGGGGGATGATAAACCGGGCGCGGTCGGTAAAGTTGTTCCATTTTTTGA
AGCGAAGGTTGTGGATCTGGATACCGGGAAAACGCTGGGCGTTAATCAAAGAGGCGAACTGTGTGTGAGA
GGTCCTATGATTATGTCCGGTTATGTAAACAATCCGGAAGCGACCAACGCCTTGATTGACAAGGATGGAT
GGCTACATTCTGGAGACATAGCTTACTGGGACGAGGACGAACACTTCTTCATCGTTGACCGCCTGAAGTC
TCTGATTAAGTACAAAGGCTATCAGGTGGCTCCCGCTGAATTGGAATCCATCTTGCTCCAACACCCCAAC
ATCTTCGACGCAGGTGTCGCAGGTCTGCCCGACGATGACGCCGGTGAACTTCCCGCCGCCGTTGTTGTTT
TGGAGCACGGAAAGACGATGACGGAAAAAGAGATCGTGGATTACGTCGCCAGTCAAGTAACAACCGCGAA
AAAGTTGCGCGGAGGAGTTGTGTTTGTGGACGAAGTACCGAAAGGTCTTACCGGAAAACTCGACGCAAGA
AAAATCAGAGAGATCCTCATAAAGGCCAAGAAGGGCGGAAAGATCGCCGTGGGTTCGGATTATAAGGACC
ATGACGGAGACTATAAGGACCATGACCTCGACGCTGCAGCAGCGGATTATAAGGACGATGACGATAAGTG
AGCTTGTCCTGCTTTAATGAGATATGCGAGAAGCCTATGATCGCATGATATTTGCTTTCAATTCTGTTGT
GCACGTTGTAAAAAACCTGAGCATGTGTAGCTCAGATCCTTACCGCCGGTTTCGGTTCATTCTAATGAAT
ATATCACCCGTTACTATCGTATTTTTATGAATAATATTCTCCGTTCAATTTACTGATTGTACCCTACTAC
TTATATGTACAATATTAAAATGAAAACAATATATTGTGCTGAATAGGTTTATAGCGACATCTATGATAGA
GCGCCACAATAACAAACAATTGCGTTTTATTATTACAAATCCAATTTTAAAAAAAGCGGCAGAACCGGTC
AAACCTAAAAGACTGATTACATAAATCTTATTCAAATTTCAAAAGTGCCCCAGGGGCTAGTATCTACGAC
ACACCGAGCGGCGAACTAATAACGCTCACTGAAGGGAACTCCGGTTCCCCGCCGGCGCGCATGGGTGAGA
TTCCTTGAAGTTGAGTATTGGCCGTCCGCTCTACCGAAAGTTACGGGCACCATTCAACCCGGTCCAGCAC
GGCGGCCGGGTAACCGACTTGCTGCCCCGAGAATTATGCAGCATTTTTTTGGTGTATGTGGGCCCCAAAT
GAAGTGCAGGTCAAACCTTGACAGTGACGACAAATCGTTGGGCGGGTCCAGGGCGAATTTTGCGACAACA
TGTCGAGGCTCAGCAGGACCGCT
